>Addgene plasmid #167367 | pMSR:MSMEG_5053:Dendra | depositor partial sequence | sequence record 325195 | partial
ATGGAGGGCTTCGCCGGGAAAGTCGCCGTCGTCACGGGCGCCGGTAGCGGCATCGGGCAGGCACTGGCCA
TCGAACTGGGCCGCTCGGGCGCCAAGCTGGCCATCTGCGACGTCGACACCGAAGGCCTCGCCGCGACCGA
GGAACGTCTCAAGGCCATCGGCGCCCCCGTGAAGGCCGACCGCCTCGACGTCACCGAACGCGAGGCGTTC
CTGCTCTACGCCGACGCGGTCAAGGAGCACTACGGCACGGTCAACCAGATCTACAACAACGCGGGCATCG
CGTTCACCGGTGACGTCGAGATCAGCGAATTCAAGGACATCGAGCGCGTGATGGACGTCGACTACTGGGG
CGTGGTCAACGGCACCAAGGCGTTCCTGCCGCATCTGATCGCCTCGGGCGACGGGCACGTGATCAACGTG
TCGAGCGTCTTCGGGCTTTTCTCGGTGCCCGGCCAGGCCGCGTACAACTCGGCCAAGTTCGCGGTGCGCG
GGTTCACCGAGGCGCTGCGCCAGGAGATGGCGATCGCCAAGCATCCCGTCAAGGTCACCACGGTGCACCC
GGGCGGCATCAAGACCGCGATCGCCCGCAACGCCACCGCGGCCGAGGGACTCGACGCCAAGGAACTCGCC
GAGGCGTTCGACAAGAAGCTCGCCAACACCACGCCTCAGCGCGCGGCGGTGATCATCCTCGACGGCGTGC
GCAAGAACAAGGCGCGCGTACTCGTGGGCCCCGACGCCAAGATCCTCGACGTCATCGTCCGGATCACCGG
ATCGGGTTACCAGCGGCTGTTCTCGGCCGTCGCGGCCAAGGCCATGCCCCGC
