[The description below was written by a language model from this plasmid's Addgene catalogue record.]
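Description:
pMSR:MSMEG_5053:Dendra is a bacterial expression plasmid built on the pMSR:Dendra backbone, an integrating mycobacterial vector that inserts into the host chromosome at the L5 phage attachment site rather than replicating episomally in mycobacteria. In E. coli it is maintained as a high-copy plasmid and selected with apramycin. The record also notes that the vector supports T7-driven expression in E. coli, so the same construct can be used for protein production in that host as well as in mycobacteria. No feature table is provided, so details such as the E. coli origin of replication, the integrase cassette and the exact resistance gene are not stated.

The insert is the Mycobacterium smegmatis gene MSMEG_5053, whose function is not described in the record. It was placed into the vector by ligation-independent cloning between an AseI site, which was destroyed, and a HindIII site, which was retained. Expression in mycobacteria is driven by the pmycTetO promoter, a mycobacterial promoter carrying Tet operator sequences, which typically allows tetracycline-responsive regulation when a Tet repressor is present. The open reading frame is fused at its C terminus, through a Gly-Ala linker, to Dendra2, a green-to-red photoconvertible fluorescent protein, followed by a single FLAG epitope.

The stated purpose is a C-terminal fluorescent fusion. The construct belongs to a systematic mycobacterial resource collection, and the tag arrangement suits it to visualising the subcellular localisation of the MSMEG_5053 product in live cells, with the FLAG tag available for antibody-based detection or pull-down.
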