Addgene plasmid #167367: pMSR:MSMEG_5053:Dendra
Purpose: C-term fluorescent fusion
Depositing lab: Keith Derbyshire & Joseph Wade. Depositing organization: Wadsworth Center, New York State Department of Health. Publication: A Mycobacterial Systems Resource for the Research Community. Judd JA, Canestrari J, Clark R, Joseph A, Lapierre P, Lasek-Nesselquist E, Mir M, Palumbo M, Smith C, Stone M, Upadhyay A, Wirth SE, Dedrick RM, Meier CG, Russell DA, Dills A, Dove E, Kester J, Wolf ID, Zhu J, Rubin ER, Fortune S, Hatfull GF, Gray TA, Wade JT, Derbyshire KM. mBio. 2021 Mar 2;12(2). pii: mBio.02401-20. doi: 10.1128/mBio.02401-20. PubMed 33653882.
Backbone
  Vector backbone: pMSR:Dendra
  Vector type: Bacterial Expression ; Integrating Mycobacterial Expression Vector attL5. T7 expression in E. coli
Growth in bacteria
  Bacterial resistance: Apramycin, 25 μg/mL
  Growth temperature: 37°C
  Growth strain: DH5alpha
  Copy number: High Copy
Gene/Insert
  Gene/Insert name: MSMEG_5053
  Species: M. smegmatis
  Promoter: pmycTetO
  Tag / fusion protein: Gly-Ala Linker/Dendra2/1x Flag Tag (C terminal on insert)
  Cloning method: Ligation Independent Cloning
  Sequencing primers: 5′ TGATAGAGTTTGTCCTCCCTATCAG; 3′ TCCATATGCACCTTGACACG
Resource information
  A portion of this plasmid was derived from a plasmid made by: CP000480.1
Terms and licenses: Academic/Nonprofit Terms; Industry Terms: Not Available to Industry
Depositor comments: 5' cloning site: AseI (destroyed), 3' cloning site: HindIII (not destroyed)
How to cite: pMSR:MSMEG_5053:Dendra was a gift from Keith Derbyshire & Joseph Wade (Addgene plasmid # 167367 ; http://n2t.net/addgene:167367 ; RRID:Addgene_167367)
